Addgene plasmid #8355: HA-FOXO3a WT-ER
Depositing lab: Michael Greenberg. Publication: DNA repair pathway stimulated by the forkhead transcription factor FOXO3a through the Gadd45 protein. Tran H, Brunet A, Grenier JM, Datta SR, Fornace AJ Jr, DiStefano PS, Chiang LW, Greenberg ME. Science 2002 Apr 19;296(5567):530-4. 10.1126/science.1068712 PubMed 11964479.
Backbone
  Vector backbone: pECE
  Backbone size w/o insert (bp): 2900
  Vector type: Mammalian Expression
Growth in bacteria
  Bacterial resistance: Ampicillin, 100 μg/mL
  Growth temperature: 37°C
  Growth strain: DH5alpha
  Copy number: High Copy
Gene/Insert
  Gene/Insert name: FOXO3a (alt names: FKHRL1; forkhead family)
  Species: H. sapiens (human)
  Insert size (bp): 3000
  Mutation: mouse estrogen receptor (G525R) on C-term
  Entrez Gene: FOXO3 (a.k.a. AF6q21, FKHRL1, FKHRL1P2, FOXO2, FOXO3A)
  Tag / fusion protein: HA (YDVPDYASL) (N terminal on insert)
  Cloning method: Restriction Enzyme; 5′ cloning site HindIII (not destroyed); 3′ cloning site XbaI (not destroyed)
  Sequencing primers: 5′ SV40pro-F; 3′ SV40pA-R
Terms and licenses: Academic/Nonprofit Terms; Industry Terms: Not Available to Industry
Depositor comments: Has ER--ligand binding domain of estrogen receptor. See author's map and sequence.
How to cite: HA-FOXO3a WT-ER was a gift from Michael Greenberg (Addgene plasmid # 8355 ; http://n2t.net/addgene:8355 ; RRID:Addgene_8355)
