[The description below was written by a language model from this plasmid's Addgene catalogue record and pLannotate feature annotations shown in this document.]
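Description:
HA-FOXO3a WT-ER is a mammalian expression plasmid built on the small pECE backbone. It carries wild-type human FOXO3a (also called FKHRL1) fused at its C terminus to the ligand-binding domain of the mouse estrogen receptor. In bacteria it is maintained as a high-copy plasmid through a ColE1/pUC-type origin and selected with ampicillin via the β-lactamase gene and its native promoter. The annotated 5.9 kb depositor sequence also shows pBR322-derived remnants: a fragment of the tetracycline resistance gene and part of the bom region. These are not expected to be functional markers. No mammalian selection marker is annotated, which suggests use mainly in transient transfection.

Expression is driven by the SV40 enhancer/early promoter, and transcripts are terminated by the SV40 polyadenylation signal, which lies next to a short large T antigen fragment. The insert was cloned between HindIII and XbaI. The catalogue describes an N-terminal HA epitope tag for detection or immunoprecipitation, although the feature table does not annotate the tag separately. The FOXO3 coding region is joined through a short polylinker-derived stretch to the Esr1 fragment, which carries the G525R substitution. This mutation is generally used in ER fusions to make the domain insensitive to endogenous estrogen while it remains responsive to 4-hydroxytamoxifen. Such fusions are typically held inactive until ligand is added, so the transcription factor can be switched on conditionally. The associated publication concerns FOXO3a stimulating a DNA repair pathway through Gadd45, consistent with using this construct to induce FOXO3a activity acutely and examine its target genes and cellular effects.
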