Features (pLannotate 1.2.2; 11 found; start..end, strand, type, name):
      7..92      +  CDS            large T antigen (fragment): large T antigen from SV40 (simian virus 40)
    115..250     +  polyA_signal   SV40 poly(A) signal: SV40 polyadenylation signal
    245..523     +  CDS            TcR (fragment): tetracycline efflux protein; tet; confers resistance to tetracycline
    523..572     +  misc_feature   bom (fragment): basis of mobility region from pBR322
    758..1346    -  rep_origin     ori: high-copy-number ColE1/pMB1/pBR322/pUC origin of replication
   1518..2378    -  CDS            AmpR: β-lactamase; bla; confers resistance to ampicillin, carbenicillin, and related antibiotics
   2379..2483    -  promoter       AmpR promoter: bla
   2513..2870    +  promoter       SV40 promoter: SV40 enhancer and early promoter
   2934..4949    +  CDS            FOXO3: FOXO3_HUMAN - Also known as FKHRL1 From Homo sapiens (Human).
   4950..4975    +  misc_feature   MCS (fragment): pBluescript multiple cloning site
   4977..5933    +  CDS            Esr1 (fragment): ESR1_MOUSE - Also known as Esr, Estr, Estra, Nr3a1. Experimental evidence at protein level: Swiss-Prot protein existence level 1. Nuclear hormone receptor. The steroid hormones and their receptors are involved in the regulation of eukaryotic gene expression and affect cellular proliferation and differentiation in target tissues. Ligand-dependent nuclear transactivation involves either direct homodimer binding to a palindromic estrogen response element (ERE) sequence or association with other DNA-binding transcription factors, such as AP-1/c-Jun, c-Fos, ATF-2, Sp1 and Sp3, to mediate ERE- indep
>Addgene plasmid #8355 | HA-FOXO3a WT-ER | depositor full sequence | sequence record 6693 | Author sequence
TAAGTAATGATCATAATCAGCCATACCACATTTGTAGAGGTTTTACTTGCTTTAAAAAACCTCCCACACC
TCCCCCTGAACCTGAAACATAAAATGAATGCAATTGTTGTTGTTAACTTGTTTATTGCAGGCTTATAATG
GTTACAAATAAAGCAATAGCATCACAAATTTCACAAATAAAGCATTTTTTTCACTGCATTCTAGTTGTGG
TTTGTCCAAACTCATCAATGTATCTTATCATGTCTGGATCCTCTACGCCGGACGCATCGTGGCCGGCATC
ACCGGCGCCACAGGTGCGGTTGCTGGCGCCTATATCGCCGACATCACCGATGGGGAAGATCGGGCTCGCC
ACTTCGGGCTCATGAGCGCTTGTTTCGGCGTGGGTATGGTGGCAGGCCCCGTGGCCGGGGGACTGTTGGG
CGCCATCTCCTTGCATGCACCATTCCTTGCGGCGGCGGTGCTCAACGGCCTCAACCTACTACTGGGCTGC
TTCCTAATGCAGGAGTCGCATAAGGGAGAGCGTGCGGTGTGAAATACCGCACAGATGCGTAAGGAGAAAA
TACCGCATCAGGCGCTCTTCCGCTTCCTCGCTCACTGACTCGCTGCGCTCGGTCGTTCGGCTGCGGCGAG
CGGTATCAGCTCACTCAAAGGCGGTAATACGGTTATCCACAGAATCAGGGGATAACGCAGGAAAGAACAT
GTGAGCAAAAGGCCAGCAAAAGGCCAGGAACCGTAAAAAGGCCGCGTTGCTGGCGTTTTTCCATAGGCTC
CGCCCCCCTGACGAGCATCACAAAAATCGACGCTCAAGTCAGAGGTGGCGAAACCCGACAGGACTATAAA
GATACCAGGCGTTTCCCCCTGGAAGCTCCCTCGTGCGCTCTCCTGTTCCGACCCTGCCGCTTACCGGATA
CCTGTCCGCCTTTCTCCCTTCGGGAAGCGTGGCGCTTTCTCAATGCTCACGCTGTAGGTATCTCAGTTCG
GTGTAGGTCGTTCGCTCCAAGCTGGGCTGTGTGCACGAACCCCCCGTTCAGCCCGACCGCTGCGCCTTAT
CCGGTAACTATCGTCTTGAGTCCAACCCGGTAAGACACGACTTATCGCCACTGGCAGCAGCCACTGGTAA
CAGGATTAGCAGAGCGAGGTATGTAGGCGGTGCTACAGAGTTCTTGAAGTGGTGGCCTAACTACGGCTAC
ACTAGAAGGACAGTATTTGGTATCTGCGCTCTGCTGAAGCCAGTTACCTTCGGAAAAAGAGTTGGTAGCT
CTTGATCCGGCAAACAAACCACCGCTGGTAGCGGTGGTTTTTTTGTTTGCAAGCAGCAGATTACGCGCAG
AAAAAAAGGATCTCAAGAAGATCCTTTGATCTTTTCTACGGGGTCTGACGCTCAGTGGAACGAAAACTCA
CGTTAAGGGATTTTGGTCATGAGATTATCAAAAAGGATCTTCACCTAGATCCTTTTAAATTAAAAATGAA
GTTTTAAATCAATCTAAAAGTATATATGAGTAAACTTGGTCTGACAGTTACCAATGCTTAATCAGTGAGG
CACCTATCTCAGCGATCTGTCTATTTCGTTCATCCATAGTTGCCTGACTCCCCGTCGTGTAGATAACTAC
GATACGGGAGGGCTTACCATCTGGCCCCAGTGCTGCAATGATACCGCGAGACCCACGCTCACCGGCTCCA
GATTTATCAGCAATAAACCAGCCAGCCGGAAGGGCCGAGCGCAGAAGTGGTCCTGCAACTTTATCCGCCT
CCATCCAGTCTATTAATTGTTGCCGGGAAGCTAGAGTAAGTAGTTCGCCAGTTAATAGTTTGCGCAACGT
TGTTGCCATTGCTGCAGGCATCGTGGTGTCACGCTCGTCGTTTGGTATGGCTTCATTCAGCTCCGGTTCC
CAACGATCAAGGCGAGTTACATGATCCCCCATGTTGTGCAAAAAAGCGGTTAGCTCCTTCGGTCCTCCGA
TCGTTGTCAGAAGTAAGTTGGCCGCAGTGTTATCACTCATGGTTATGGCAGCACTGCATAATTCTCTTAC
TGTCATGCCATCCGTAAGATGCTTTTCTGTGACTGGTGAGTACTCAACCAAGTCATTCTGAGAATAGTGT
ATGCGGCGACCGAGTTGCTCTTGCCCGGCGTCAACACGGGATAATACCGCGCCACATAGCAGAACTTTAA
AAGTGCTCATCATTGGAAAACGTTCTTCGGGGCGAAAACTCTCAAGGATCTTACCGCTGTTGAGATCCAG
TTCGATGTAACCCACTCGTGCACCCAACTGATCTTCAGCATCTTTTACTTTCACCAGCGTTTCTGGGTGA
GCAAAAACAGGAAGGCAAAATGCCGCAAAAAAGGGAATAAGGGCGACACGGAAATGTTGAATACTCATAC
TCTTCCTTTTTCAATATTATTGAAGCATTTATCAGGGTTATTGTCTCATGAGCGGATACATATTTGAATG
TATTTAGAAAAATAAACAAATAGGGGTTCCGCGCACATTTCCCCGAAAAGTGCCACCTGCTTCTGAGGCG
GAAAGAACCAGCTGTGGAATGTGTGTCAGTTAGGGTGTGGAAAGTCCCCAGGCTCCCCAGCAGGCAGAAG
TATGCAAAGCATGCATCTCAATTAGTCAGCAACCAGGTGTGGAAAGTCCCCAGGCTCCCCAGCAGGCAGA
AGTATGCAAAGCATGCATCTCAATTAGTCAGCAACCATAGTCCCGCCCCTAACTCCGCCCATCCCGCCCC
TAACTCCGCCCAGTTCCGCCCATTCTCCGCCCCATGGCTGACTAATTTTTTTTATTTATGCAGAGGCCGA
GGCCGCCTCGGCCTCTGAGCTATTCCAGAAGTAGTGAGGAGGCTTTTTTGGAGGCCTAGGCTTTTGCAAA
AGATCTAAGCTTGCCGCCACCATGTATGATGTTCCTGATTATGCTAGCCTCCCGGGGAATTCGGCAGAGG
CACCGGCTTCCCCGGCCCCGCTCTCTCCGCTCGAAGTGGAGCTGGACCCGGAGTTCGAGCCCCAGAGCCG
TCCGCGATCCTGTACGTGGCCCCTGCAAAGGCCGGAGCTCCAAGCGAGCCCTGCCAAGCCCTCGGGGGAG
ACGGCCGCTGACTCCATGATCCCCGAGGAGGAGGACGATGAAGACGACGAGGACGGCGGGGGACGGGCCG
GCTCGGCCATGGCGATCGGCGGCGGCGGCGGGAGCGGCACGCTGGGCTCCGGGCTGCTCCTTGAGGACTC
GGCCCGGGTGCTGGCACCCGGAGGGCAAGACCCCGGGTCTGGGCCAGCCACCGCGGCGGGCGGGCTGAGC
GGGGGTACACAGGCGCTGCTGCAGCCTCAGCAACCGCTGCCACCGCCGCAGCCGGGGGCGGCTGGGGGCT
CCGGGCAGCCGAGGAAATGTTCGTCGCGGCGGAACGCCTGGGGAAACCTGTCCTACGCGGACCTGATCAC
CCGCGCCATCGAGAGCTCCCCGGACAAACGGCTCACTCTGTCCCAGATCTACGAGTGGATGGTGCGTTGC
GTGCCCTACTTCAAGGATAAGGGCGACAGCAACAGCTCTGCCGGCTGGAAGAACTCCATCCGGCACAACC
TGTCACTGCATAGTCGATTCATGCGGGTCCAGAATGAGGGAACTGGCAAGAGCTCTTGGTGGATCATCAA
CCCTGATGGGGGGAAGAGCGGAAAAGCCCCCCGGCGGCGGGCTGTCTCCATGGACAATAGCAACAAGTAT
ACCAAGAGCCGTGGCCGCGCAGCCAAGAAGAAGGCAGCCCTGCAGACAGCCCCCGAATCAGCTGACGACA
GTCCCTCCCAGCTCTCCAAGTGGCCTGGCAGCCCCACGTCACGCAGCAGTGATGAGCTGGATGCGTGGAC
GGACTTCCGTTCACGCACCAATTCTAACGCCAGCACAGTCAGTGGCCGCCTGTCGCCCATCATGGCAAGC
ACAGAGTTGGATGAAGTCCAGGACGATGATGCGCCTCTCTCGCCCATGCTCTACAGCAGCTCAGCCAGCC
TGTCACCTTCAGTAAGCAAGCCGTGCACGGTGGAACTGCCACGGCTGACTGATATGGCAGGCACCATGAA
TCTGAATGATGGGCTGACTGAAAACCTCATGGACGACCTGCTGGATAACATCACGCTCCCGCCATCCCAG
CCATCGCCCACTGGGGGACTCATGCAGCGGAGCTCTAGCTTCCCGTATACCACCAAGGGCTCGGGCCTGG
GCTCCCCAACCAGCTCCTTTAACAGCACGGTGTTCGGACCTTCATCTCTGAACTCCCTACGCCAGTCTCC
CATGCAGACCATCCAAGAGAACAAGCCAGCTACCTTCTCTTCCATGTCACACTATGGTAACCAGACACTC
CAGGACCTGCTCACTTCGGACTCACTTAGCCACAGCGATGTCATGATGACACAGTCGGACCCCTTGATGT
CTCAGGCCAGCACCGCTGTGTCTGCCCAGAATTCCCGCCGGAACGTGATGCTTCGCAATGATCCGATGAT
GTCCTTTGCTGCCCAGCCTAACCAGGGAAGTTTGGTCAATCAGAACTTGCTCCACCACCAGCACCAAACC
CAGGGCGCTCTTGGTGGCAGCCGTGCCTTGTCGAATTCTGTCAGCAACATGGGCTTGAGTGAGTCCAGCA
GCCTTGGGTCAGCCAAACACCAGCAGCAGTCTCCTGTCAGCCAGTCTATGCAAACCCTCTCGGACTCTCT
CTCAGGCTCCTCCTTGTACTCAACTAGTGCAAACCTGCCCGTCATGGGCCATGAGAAGTTCCCCAGCGAC
TTGGACCTGGACATGTTCAATGGGAGCTTGGAATGTGACATGGAGTCCATTATCCGTAGTGAACTCATGG
ATGCTGATGGGTTGGATTTTAACTTTGATTCCCTCATCTCCACACAGAATGTTGTTGGTTTGAACGTGGG
GAACTTCACTGGTGCTAAGCAGGCCTCATCTCAGAGCTGGGTGCCAGGCGCGGCCGCTCTAGAACTAGTG
GATCCACGAAATGAAATGGGTGCTTCAGGAGACATGAGGGCTGCCAACCTTTGGCCAAGCCCTCTTGTGA
TTAAGCACACTAAGAAGAATAGCCCTGCCTTGTCCTTGACAGCTGACCAGATGGTCAGTGCCTTGTTGGA
TGCTGAACCGCCCATGATCTATTCTGAATATGATCCTTCTAGACCCTTCAGTGAAGCCTCAATGATGGGC
TTATTGACCAACCTAGCAGATAGGGAGCTGGTTCATATGATCAACTGGGCAAAGAGAGTGCCAGGCTTTG
GGGACTTGAATCTCCATGATCAGGTCCACCTTCTCGAGTGTGCCTGGCTGGAGATTCTGATGATTGGTCT
CGTCTGGCGCTCCATGGAACACCCGGGGAAGCTCCTGTTTGCTCCTAACTTGCTCCTGGACAGGAATCAA
GGTAAATGTGTGGAAGGCATGGTGGAGATCTTTGACATGTTGCTTGCTACGTCAAGTCGGTCCCGCATGA
TGAACCTGCAGGGTGAAGAGTTTGTGTGCCTCAAATCCATCATTTTGCTTAATTCCGGAGTGTACACGTT
TCTGTCCAGCACCTTGAAGTCTCTGGAAGAGAAGGACCACATCCACCGTGTCCTGGACAAGATCACAGAC
ACTTTGATCCACCTGATGGCCAAAGCTGGCCTGACTCTGCAGCAGCAGCATCGCCGCCTAGCTCAGCTCC
TTCTCATTCTTTCCCATATCCGGCACATGAGTAACAAACGCATGGAGCATCTCTACAACATGAAATGCAA
GAACGTGGTACCCCTCTATGACCTGCTCCTGGAGATGTTGGATGCCCACCGCCTTCATGCCCCAGCCAGT
CGCATGGGAGTGCCCCCAGAGGAGCCCAGCCAGACCCAGCTGGCCACCACCAGCTCCACTTCAGCACATT
CCTTACAAACCTACTACATACCCCCGGAAGCAGAGGGCTTCCCCAACACGATCTGAGAGCTCTAGA
