>Addgene plasmid #8355 | HA-FOXO3a WT-ER | addgene partial sequence | sequence record 17814 | 8355 with SV40pA-R
TAAACAAGTTAACAACAACAATTGCATTCATTTTATGTTTCAGGTTCAGGGGGAGGTGTGGGAGGTTTTT
TAAAGCAAGTAAAACCTCTACAGATGTGATATGGCTGATTATGATCATTACTTATCTAGAGCTCTCAGAT
CGTGTTGGGGAAGCCCTCTGCTTCCGGGGGTATGTAGTAGGTTTGTAAGGAATGTGCTGAAGTGGAGCTG
GTGGTGGCCAGCTGGGTCTGGCTGGGCTCCTCTGGGGGCACTCCCATGCGACTGGCTGGGGCATGAAGGC
GGTGGGCATCCAACATCTCCAGGAGCAGGTCATAGAGGGGTACCACGTTCTTGCATTTCATGTTGTAGAG
ATGCTCCATGCGTTTGTTACTCATATGCCGGATATGGGAAAGAATGAGAAGGAGCTGAGCTAGGCGGCGA
TGCTGCTGCTGCAGAGTCAGGCCAGCTTTGGCCATCAGGTGGATCAAAGTGTCTGTGATCTTGTCCAGGA
CACGGTGGATGTGGTCCTTCTCTTCCAGAGACTTCAAGGTGCTGGACAGAAACGTGTACACTCCGGAATT
AAGCAAAATGATGGATTTGAGGCACACAAACTCTTCACCCTGCAGGTTCATCATGCGGAACCGACTTGAC
GTAGCAAGCAACATGTCAAAGATCTCCACCATGCCTTCCACACATTTACCTTGATTCCTGTCCAGGAGCA
AGTTAGGAGCAAACAGGAGCTTCCCCGGGTGTTCCATGGAGCGCCAGACGAGACCAATCATCAGAATCTC
CAGCCAGGCACACTCGAGAAGGTGGACCTGATCATGGAGATT
