>Addgene plasmid #8355 | HA-FOXO3a WT-ER | addgene partial sequence | sequence record 17815 | 8355 with FOXOend 5'-AATGAGGGAACTGGCAAGAG
TGATGGGGGGAAGAGCGGAAAAGCCCCCCGGCGGCGGGCTGTCTCCATGGACAATAGCAACAAGTATACC
AAGAGCCGTGGCCGCGCAGCCAAGAAGAAGGCAGCCCTGCAGACAGCCCCCGAATCAGCTGACGACAGTC
CCTCCCAGCTCTCCAAGTGGCCTGGCAGCCCCACGTCACGCAGCAGTGATGAGCTGGATGCGTGGACGGA
CTTCCGTTCACGCACCAATTCTAACGCCAGCACAGTCAGTGGCCGCCTGTCGCCCATCATGGCAAGCACA
GAGTTGGATGAAGTCCAGGACGATGATGCGCCTCTCTCGCCCATGCTCTACAGCAGCTCAGCCAGCCTGT
CACCTTCAGTAAGCAAGCCGTGCACGGTGGAACTGCCACGGCTGACTGATATGGCAGGCACCATGAATCT
GAATGATGGGCTGACTGAAAACCTCATGGACGACCTGCTGGATAACATCACGCTCCCGCCATCCCAGCCA
TCGCCCACTGGGGGACTCATGCAGCGGAGCTCTAGCTTCCCGTATACCACCAAGGGCTCGGGCCTGGGCT
CCCCAACCAGCTCCTTTAACAGCACGGTGTTCGGACCTTCATCTCTGAACTCCCTACGCCAGTCTCCCAT
GCAGACCATCCAAGAGAACAAGCCAGCTACCTTCTCTTCCATGTCACACTAT
