>Addgene plasmid #8355 | HA-FOXO3a WT-ER | addgene partial sequence | sequence record 17816 | 8355 with SV40pro-F
AAGTAGTGAAGAGGCTTTTTTGGAGGAGATCTAAGCTTGCCGCCACCATGTATGATGTTCCTGATTATGC
TAGCCTCCCGGGGAATTCGGCAGAGGCACCGGCTTCCCCGGCCCCGCTCTCTCCGCTCGAAGTGGAGCTG
GACCCGGAGTTCGAGCCCCAGAGCCGTCCGCGATCCTGTACGTGGCCCCTGCAAAGGCCGGAGCTCCAAG
CGAGCCCTGCCAAGCCCTCGGGGGAGACGGCCGCTGACTCCATGATCCCCGAGGAGGAGGACGATGAAGA
CGACGAGGACGGCGGGGGACGGGCCGGCTCGGCCATGGCGATCGGCGGCGGCGGCGGGAGCGGCACGCTG
GGCTCCGGGCTGCTCCTTGAGGACTCGGCCCGGGTGCTGGCACCCGGAGGGCAAGACCCCGGGTCTGGGC
CAGCCACCGCGGCGGGCGGGCTGAGCGGGGGTACACAGGCGCTGCTGCAGCCTCAGCAACCGCTGCCACC
GCCGCAGCCGGGGGCGGCTGGGGGCTCCGGGCAGCCGAGGAAATGTTCGTCGCGGCGGAACGCCTGGGGA
AACCTGTCCTACGCGGACCTGATCACCCGCGCCATCGAGAGCTCCCCGGACAAACGGCTCACTCTGTCCC
AGATCTACGAGTGGATGGTGCGTTGCGTGCCCTACTTCAAGGATAAAGGGCGA
