>Addgene plasmid #8355 | HA-FOXO3a WT-ER | addgene partial sequence | sequence record 17817 | 8355 with SV40pA-R
AGTTAACAACAACAATTGCATTCATTTTATGTTTCAGGTTCAGGGGGAGGTGTGGGAGGTTTTTTAAAGC
AAGTAAAACCTCTACAGATGTGATATGGCTGATTATGATCATTACTTATCTAGAGCTCTCAGATCGTGTT
GGGGAAGCCCTCTGCTTCCGGGGGTATGTAGTAGGTTTGTAAGGAATGTGCTGAAGTGGAGCTGGTGGTG
GCCAGCTGGGTCTGGCTGGGCTCCTCTGGGGGCACTCCCATGCGACTGGCTGGGGCATGAAGGCGGTGGG
CATCCAACATCTCCAGGAGCAGGTCATAGAGGGGTACCACGTTCTTGCATTTCATGTTGTAGAGATGCTC
CATGCGTTTGTTACTCATATGCCGGATATGGGAAAGAATGAGAAGGAGCTGAGCTAGGCGGCGATGCTGC
TGCTGCAGAGTCAGGCCAGCTTTGGCCATCAGGTGGATCAAAGTGTCTGTGATCTTGTCCAGGACACGGT
GGATGTGGTCCTTCTCTTCCAGAGACTTCAAGGTGCTGGACAGAAACGTGTACACTCCGGAATTAAGCAA
AATGATGGATTTGAGGCACACAAACTCTTCACCCTGCAGGTTCATCATGCGGAACCGACTTGACGTAGCA
AGCAACATGTCAAAGATCTCCACCATGCCTTCCACACATTTACCTTGATTCCTGTCCAGGAGCAAGTTAG
GAGCAAACAGGAGCTTCCCCGGGTGTTCCATGGAGCGCCAGACGAGACCAATCATCAGAATCTCCAGCCA
G
