>Addgene plasmid #8355 | HA-FOXO3a WT-ER | addgene partial sequence | sequence record 17818 | SV40pro-F 5'-TATTTATGCAGAGGCCGAGG-3'
GAGAGGCTTTTTTGGAGGAGATCTAAGCTTGCCGCCACCATGTATGATGTTCCTGATTATGCTAGCCTCC
CGGGGAATTCGGCAGAGGCACCGGCTTCCCCGGCCCCGCTCTCTCCGCTCGAAGTGGAGCTGGACCCGGA
GTTCGAGCCCCAGAGCCGTCCGCGATCCTGTACGTGGCCCCTGCAAAGGCCGGAGCTCCAAGCGAGCCCT
GCCAAGCCCTCGGGGGAGACGGCCGCTGACTCCATGATCCCCGAGGAGGAGGACGATGAAGACGACGAGG
ACGGCGGGGGACGGGCCGGCTCGGCCATGGCGATCGGCGGCGGCAGCGGGAGCGGCACGCTGGGCTCCGG
GCTGCTCCTTGAGGACTCGGCCCGGGTGC
